>Addgene plasmid #205325 | pBad33_ISAepa1_reRNA | addgene full sequence | sequence record 411096 | Addgene NGS Result
CATCGATCTGACAGCTAGCTCAGTCCTAGGTATAATGCTAGCCCCGGGAAAAGATCTAAAGAGGAGAAAA
TGGCCAAACAAAACAAAGCCTTCAAATTTCGTTTGTATCCGAATAAAGAACAGAAAATCCAATTAGCCAA
AACATTTGGTTGTGTTCGCTTTGTCTACAATAAGATGCTGGAAGAACGTAAGGAAACGTATGAGAAATTC
AAAAACGATAAAGAAACGCTTAAACAACAAGCATTCCCGACACCAGCGAAATACAAAGATGAATTTCCAT
TCCTAAAAGAAGTGGATTCTTTAGCTTTAGCAAACGCACAGATCAATTTGCAAAATGCTTATAAGAACTT
TTTTGAAGGTCGTGCGGAGTTTCCTAAATTCAAAAGCAAGAAAAATAAACAATCTTACACAACCAATATG
GTCAACGGCAATATTAAGCTAGAAAATGGTCATATCAAACTACCAAAAATCAAAAAGCCAATGAAAATGA
ACCGACATAGAGAAATACCTGCTGATTATAAAATCAAATCTTGTACTATTTCTAAAACAAAGACAGGTAA
ATATTATATTTCGATTTTGACAGAATACGAGAAAGATATTCAGTCAGTAAAGATTCAAAAAGTAGTTGGC
TTAGATTTTGCTATGGACGGTCTATATGTCGAGAGTGAACAGGGTGAGAAAGCCAATTACCCACGGTACT
ATCGACAAGCATTAGACAAACTGGCAAAAGCACAACGAATCCTTTCTCGCAGAAAAAAAGGTTCTGCACG
TTGGGAAAAACAACGTTTGAAAGTAGCAAAGTTACAAGAGAAAATTGCCAATCAACGCAAGAATTTTCTT
CACCATAAATCAAAAGAATTAGCATCAACCTATGACGCAGTTATCATTGAGGACTTAGACATGAAAGGAA
TGTCTCAAGCCCTCAATTTTGGAAAAAGTGTTCATGATAATGGCTGGGGTATGTTCACTACTTTCTTAGA
ATACAAGCTAAAAGAACAAGGGAAACAACTTGTAAAAATCGATAAGTGGTTCCCTTCTACTAAGAAATGT
TCTTGTTGTGGCAAGGAAAAAGAAATGCCATTATCTAAACGTGTATATGAATGTTCTTGCGGTTTTGTAT
TAGATCGTGATCACAATTCAGCAATCAATATCAAAAATGAAGGATTACGCATATTAGCATGAGAGATCTT
TGACAGCTAGCTCAGTCCTAGGTATAATAGTTCTTGCGGTTTTGTATTAGATCGTGATCACAATTCAGCA
ATCAATATCAAAAATGAAGGATTACGCATATTAGCATAAAGAATAATAACTTTCGGAACGAGAGGGTAAG
CTCGGTCAATTTCTTATCGTTAGATAGGATTACCCGAGAAGCCCCCACTTCAAGCGACCCGCAAGGGTGG
TAAGTGGAGGGTAGTTCACGCTCGGAGATCATCATTGCGTTTTTTAAGCTTGGCTGTTTTGGCGGATGAG
AGAAGATTTTCAGCCTGATACAGATTAAATCAGAACGCAGAAGCGGTCTGATAAAACAGAATTTGCCTGG
CGGCAGTAGCGCGGTGGTCCCACCTGACCCCATGCCGAACTCAGAAGTGAAACGCCGTAGCGCCGATGGT
AGTGTGGGGTCTCCCCATGCGAGAGTAGGGAACTGCCAGGCATCAAATAAAACGAAAGGCTCAGTCGAAA
GACTGGGCCTTTCGTTTTATCTGTTGTTTGTCGGTGAACGCTCTCCTGAGTAGGACAAATCCGCCGGGAG
CGGATTTGAACGTTGCGAAGCAACGGCCCGGAGGGTGGCGGGCAGGACGCCCGCCATAAACTGCCAGGCA
TCAAATTAAGCAGAAGGCCATCCTGACGGATGGCCTTTTTGCGTTTCTACAAACTCTTTTGTTTATTTTT
CTAAATACATTCAAATATGTATCCGCTCATGAGACAATAACCCTGATAAATGCTTCAATAATATTGAAAA
AGGAAGAGTATGAGTATTCAACATTTCCGTGTCGCCCTTATTCCCTTTTTTGCGGCATTTTGCCTTCCTG
TTTTTGCTCACCCAGAAACGCTGGTGAAAGTAAAAGATGCTGAAGATCAGTTGGGTGCAGCAAACTATTA
ACTGGCGAACTACTTACTCTAGCTTCCCGGCAACAATTAATAGACTGGATGGAGGCGGATAAAGTTGCAG
GACCACTTCTGCGCTCGGCCCTTCCGGCTGGCTGGTTTATTGCTGATAAATCTGGAGCCGGTGAGCGTGG
GTCTCGCGGTATCATTGCAGCACTGGGGCCAGATGGTAAGCCCTCCCGTATCGTAGTTATCTACACGACG
GGGAGTCAGGCAACTATGGATGAACGAAATAGACAGATCGCTGAGATAGGTGCCTCACTGATTAAGCATT
GGTAACTGTCAGACCAAGTTTACTCATATATACTTTAGATTGATT
[125 nt withheld, positions 2426-2550]
C
[141 nt withheld, positions 2552-2692]
CCTTTGACGTTGGAGTCCACGTTCTTT
[37 nt withheld, positions 2720-2756]
ACCCTATCTCGGGCTATTCTTTTGATTTATAAGGGATTTTGCCGATTTCGGCCTATTGGTTAAAAAATGA
GCTGATTTAACAAAAATTTAACGCGAATTTTAACAAAATATTAACGTTTACAATTTAAAAGGATCTAGGT
GAAGATCCTTTTTGATAATCTCATGACCAAAATCCCTTAACGTGAGTTTTCGTTCCACTGAGCGTCAGAC
CCCGTAGAAAAGATCAAAGGATCTTCTTGAGATCCTTTTTTTCTGCGCGTAATCTGCTGCTTGCAAACAA
AAAAACCACCGCTACCAGCGGTGGTTTGTTTGCCGGATCAAGAGCTACCAACTCTTTTTCCGAAGGTAAC
TGGCTTCAGCAGAGCGCAGATACCAAATACTGTCCTTCTAGTGTAGCCGTAGTTAGGCCACCACTTCAAG
AACTCTGTAGCACCGCCTACATACCTCGCTCTGCTAATCCTGTTACCAGTCAGGCATTTGAGAAGCACAC
GGTCACACTGCTTCCGGTAGTCAATAAACCGGTAAACCAGCAATAGACATAAGCGGCTATTTAACGACCC
TGCCCTGAACCGACGACCGGGTCGAATTTGCTTTCGAATTTCTGCCATTCATCCGCTTATTATCACTTAT
TCAGGCGTAGCAACCAGGCGTTTAAGGGCACCAATAACTGCCTTAAAAAAATTACGCCCCGCCCTGCCAC
TCATCGCAGTACTGTTGTAATTCATTAAGCATTCTGCCGACATGGAAGCCATCACAAACGGCATGATGAA
CCTGAATCGCCAGCGGCATCAGCACCTTGTCGCCTTGCGTATAATATTTGCCCATGGTGAAAACGGGGGC
GAAGAAGTTGTCCATATTGGCCACGTTTAAATCAAAACTGGTGAAACTCACCCAGGGATTGGCTGAGACG
AAAAACATATTCTCAATAAACCCTTTAGGGAAATAGGCCAGGTTTTCACCGTAACACGCCACATCTTGCG
AATATATGTGTAGAAACTGCCGGAAATCGTCGTGGTATTCACTCCAGAGCGATGAAAACGTTTCAGTTTG
CTCATGGAAAACGGTGTAACAAGGGTGAACACTATCCCATATCACCAGCTCACCGTCTTTCATTGCCATA
CGGAACTCCGGATGAGCATTCATCAGGCGGGCAAGAATGTGAATAAAGGCCGGATAAAACTTGTGCTTAT
TTTTCTTTACGGTCTTTAAAAAGGCCGTAATATCCAGCTGAACGGTCTGGTTATAGGTACATTGAGCAAC
TGACTGAAATGCCTCAAAATGTTCTTTACGATGCCATTGGGATATATCAACGGTGGTATATCCAGTGATT
TTTTTCTCCATTTTAGCTTCCTTAGCTCCTGAAAATCTCGATAACTCAAAAAATACGCCCGGTAGTGATC
TTATTTCATTATGGTGAAAGTTGGAACCTCTTACGTGCCGATCAACGTCTCATTTTCGCCAAAAGTTGGC
CCAGGGCTTCCCGGTATCAACAGGGACACCAGGATTTATTTATTCTGCGAAGTGATCTTCCGTCACAGGT
ATTTATTCGGCGCAAAGTGCGTCGGGTGATGCTGCCAACTTACTGATTTAGTGTATGATGGTGTTTTTGA
GGTGCTCCAGTGGCTTCTGTTTCTATCAGCTGTCCCTCCTGTTCAGCTACTGACGGGGTGGTGCGTAACG
GCAAAAGCACCGCCGGACATCAGCGCTAGCGGAGTGTATACTGGCTTACTATGTTGGCACTGATGAGGGT
GTCAGTGAAGTGCTTCATGTGGCAGGAGAAAAAAGGCTGCACCGGTGCGTCAGCAGAATATGTGATACAG
GATATATTCCGCTTCCTCGCTCACTGACTCGCTACGCTCGGTCGTTCGACTGCGGCGAGCGGAAATGGCT
TACGAACGGGGCGGAGATTTCCTGGAAGATGCCAGGAAGATACTTAACAGGGAAGTGAGAGGGCCGCGGC
AAAGCCGTTTTTCCATAGGCTCCGCCCCCCTGACAAGCATCACGAAATCTGACGCTCAAATCAGTGGTGG
CGAAACCCGACAGGACTATAAAGATACCAGGCGTTTCCCCCTGGCGGCTCCCTCGTGCGCTCTCCTGTTC
CTGCCTTTCGGTTTACCGGTGTCATTCCGCTGTTATGGCCGCGTTTGTCTCATTCCACGCCTGACACTCA
GTTCCGGGTAGGCAGTTCGCTCCAAGCTGGACTGTATGCACGAACCCCCCGTTCAGTCCGACCGCTGCGC
CTTATCCGGTAACTATCGTCTTGAGTCCAACCCGGAAAGACATGCAAAAGCACCACTGGCAGCAGCCACT
GGTAATTGATTTAGAGGAGTTAGTCTTGAAGTCATGCGCCGGTTAAGGCTAAACTGAAAGGACAAGTTTT
GGTGACTGCGCTCCTCCAAGCCAGTTACCTCGGTTCAAAGAGTTGGTAGCTCAGAGAACCTTCGAAAAAC
CGCCCTGCAAGGCGGTTTTTTCGTTTTCAGAGCAAGAGATTACGCGCAGACCAAAACGATCTCAAGAAGA
TCATCTTATTAATCAGATAAAATATTTCTAGGCTCATGAGCCCGAAGTGGCGAGCCCGATCTTCCCCATC
GGTGATGTCGGCGATATAGGCGCCAGCAACCGCACCTGTGGCGCCGGTGATGCCGGCCACGATGCGTCCG
GCGTAGAGGATCTGCTCATGTTTGACAGCTTAT
Features (pLannotate 1.2.2; 17 found; start..end, strand, type, name):
      9..42      +  promoter       J23119 promoter: bacterial promoter (Registry of Standard Biological Parts BBa J23119)
   1190..1219    +  promoter       J23119(SpeI) promoter (fragment): bacterial promoter (Registry of Standard Biological Parts BBa J23119) modified to end with an SpeI site
   1535..1650    +  ncRNA          5S rRNA: Accession: RF00001 - 5S ribosomal RNA
   1654..1740    +  terminator     rrnB T1 terminator: Escherichia coli rrnB; transcription terminator T1 from the E. coli rrnB gene
   1832..1859    +  terminator     rrnB T2 terminator: transcription terminator T2 from the E. coli rrnB gene
   1878..1969    +  promoter       AmpR promoter: bla
   1970..2089    +  CDS            AmpR (fragment): β-lactamase; bla; confers resistance to ampicillin, carbenicillin, and related antibiotics
   2090..2384    +  CDS            bla(M) (fragment): β-lactamase lacking the signal sequence; bla(M); allows cytosolic expression of β-lactamase
   2427..2807    +  rep_origin     M13 ori (sequence partly withheld): M13 bacteriophage origin of replication; arrow indicates direction of (+) strand synthesis
   2993..3226    +  rep_origin     ori (fragment): high-copy-number ColE1/pMB1/pBR322/pUC origin of replication
   3441..4097    -  CDS            cat: CAT_ECOLX - Experimental evidence at protein level: Swiss-Prot protein existence level 1. This enzyme is an effector of chloramphenicol resistance in bacteria. From Escherichia coli. This protein is used as a marker in many commonly used cloning vectors, such as pACYC184.
   4098..4200    -  promoter       cat promoter: promoter of the E. coli cat gene encoding chloramphenicol acetyltransferase
   4321..4464    +  mobile_element IS1 (fragment): prokaryotic transposable element IS1
   4583..4638    -  rep_origin     RSF ori (fragment): Plasmids containing the RSF 1030 origin of replication can be propagated in E. coli cells that contain additional plasmids with compatible origins.
   4726..5271    -  rep_origin     p15A ori: Plasmids containing the medium-copy-number p15A origin of replication can be propagated in E. coli cells that contain a second plasmid with the ColE1 origin.
   5308..5428    -  CDS            TcR (fragment): tetracycline efflux protein; tet; confers resistance to tetracycline
   5438..7       +  promoter       tet promoter (fragment) (across the origin): E. coli promoter for tetracycline efflux protein gene
