[The description below was written by a language model from this plasmid's Addgene catalogue record and pLannotate feature annotations shown in this document.]
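Description:
pBad33_ISAepa1_reRNA is a low-copy bacterial expression plasmid of about 5.4 kb, built on a pBAD33-type backbone, that supplies the ISAepa1 TnpB nuclease together with its guide reRNA (the right-end element RNA that directs TnpB to its DNA target) in E. coli. It replicates from the p15A origin, which is compatible with ColE1-type plasmids and so allows a second plasmid to be maintained in the same cell, and it is selected with chloramphenicol through the cat gene and its native promoter. The remaining backbone annotations are vestiges typical of the pACYC184/pBAD33 lineage: an M13 phage origin, truncated β-lactamase and tetracycline-resistance fragments, an IS1 fragment, and short ColE1- and RSF-like origin matches. None of these fragments should be read as a functional marker or replicon.

Despite the pBAD name, the feature table shows no araC gene or araBAD promoter. Instead it contains two copies of the strong constitutive synthetic promoter J23119, one near the start of the sequence and a second, partial SpeI-variant match roughly 1.2 kb downstream. The stretches following each promoter are unannotated. The spacing is consistent with the first driving the compact TnpB coding sequence and the second driving the reRNA, but this assignment is an inference, as the annotation does not identify either part. Downstream lie a 5S rRNA segment and the rrnB T1 and T2 terminators, which end transcription. The source species of ISAepa1 is recorded only as "Other". The associated work concerns mining and characterising TnpB nucleases as miniature genome editors, so the plasmid serves for bacterial expression of this TnpB–reRNA pair; the specific assays are not stated.
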