Addgene plasmid #205325: pBad33_ISAepa1_reRNA
Purpose: Bacterial expression of ISAepa1 TnpB and its reRNA
Depositing lab: Haoyi Wang. Depositing organization: Institute of Zoology, Chinese Academy of Sciences. Publication: Evolutionary mining and functional characterization of TnpB nucleases identify efficient miniature genome editors. Xiang G, Li Y, Sun J, Huo Y, Cao S, Cao Y, Guo Y, Yang L, Cai Y, Zhang YE, Wang H. Nat Biotechnol. 2023 Jun 29. doi: 10.1038/s41587-023-01857-x. PubMed 37386294.
Backbone
  Vector backbone: pBAD
  Vector type: Bacterial Expression
Growth in bacteria
  Bacterial resistance: Chloramphenicol, 25 μg/mL
  Growth temperature: 37°C
  Growth strain: DH5alpha
  Copy number: Low Copy
Gene/Insert
  Gene/Insert name: ISAepa1 TnpB
  Species: Other
  Cloning method: Unknown
Terms and licenses: Academic/Nonprofit Terms; Industry Terms: Not Available to Industry
How to cite: pBad33_ISAepa1_reRNA was a gift from Haoyi Wang (Addgene plasmid # 205325 ; http://n2t.net/addgene:205325 ; RRID:Addgene_205325)
